Addgene plasmid #112125: pPagP
Purpose: Bacterial expression of outer membrane protein PagP, wild type
Depositing lab: Karen Fleming. Depositing organization: Johns Hopkins University and School of Medicine. Publication: Beta-barrel proteins that reside in the Escherichia coli outer membrane in vivo demonstrate varied folding behavior in vitro. Burgess NK, Dao TP, Stanley AM, Fleming KG. J Biol Chem. 2008 Sep 26;283(39):26748-58. doi: 10.1074/jbc.M802754200. Epub 2008 Jul 19. PubMed 18641391.
Backbone
  Vector backbone: pET11A
  Backbone size w/o insert (bp): 5600
  Total vector size (bp): 6130
  Vector type: Bacterial Expression
Growth in bacteria
  Bacterial resistance: Ampicillin, 100 μg/mL
  Growth temperature: 37°C
  Growth strain: DH5alpha
  Growth instructions: protein expresses into inclusion bodies
  Copy number: High Copy
Gene/Insert
  Gene/Insert name: PagP (alt name: Lipid IVA palmitoyltransferase)
  Species: E. coli
  Insert size (bp): 486
  Mutation: N-terminal signal sequence not included and replaced with Methionine
  Entrez Gene: pagP (a.k.a. b0622, ECK0615, crcA, ybeG)
  Promoter: T7
  Cloning method: Restriction Enzyme; 5′ cloning site nde1 (not destroyed); 3′ cloning site bamh1 (not destroyed)
  Sequencing primers: 5′ GCTACATATGAACGCAGATGAGTGGAT or T7; 3′ GGCGGATCCTCAAAACTGAAAGCGCATCC or T7 terminal
Terms and licenses: Academic/Nonprofit Terms; Industry Terms: Not Available to Industry
How to cite: pPagP was a gift from Karen Fleming (Addgene plasmid # 112125 ; http://n2t.net/addgene:112125 ; RRID:Addgene_112125)
