[The description below was written by a language model from this plasmid's Addgene catalogue record and pLannotate feature annotations shown in this document.]
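Description:
pPagP is a bacterial expression plasmid built on the pET11a backbone (about 6.1 kb in total) for producing the wild-type *E. coli* outer membrane protein PagP, the lipid IVA palmitoyltransferase also known as CrcA. It replicates from a ColE1/pMB1-type origin and is selected with ampicillin through the bla β-lactamase gene and its native promoter. The catalogue lists it as high copy, although the feature table also shows the pBR322-derived bom site and the rop gene, which normally moderates copy number. Several disrupted tetracycline-resistance fragments and a partial tet promoter are non-functional remnants of the pBR322 ancestry.

The 486 bp PagP insert sits between the NdeI and BamHI sites, both of which are retained. The native N-terminal signal sequence has been removed and replaced by a single methionine, so the mature β-barrel domain is made in the cytoplasm rather than exported. The record notes that it accumulates in inclusion bodies. Transcription is driven by a T7 promoter followed by a lac operator, with the phage T7 gene 10 ribosome binding site upstream and a T7 terminator downstream. The plasmid-borne lacI gene supplies repressor, so expression is IPTG-inducible in a host that provides T7 RNA polymerase. No affinity tag is recorded. The short gene 10-derived "SET1" fragment annotated after the insert lies beyond the BamHI site and appears to be residual vector sequence, probably not part of the product.

The associated publication compares in vitro folding behaviour among *E. coli* outer membrane β-barrel proteins. This fits use of the construct as a source of unfolded PagP for refolding and biophysical studies.
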