Features (pLannotate 1.2.2; 19 found; start..end, strand, type, name):
    104..208     +  promoter       AmpR promoter: bla
    209..1069    +  CDS            AmpR: β-lactamase; bla; confers resistance to ampicillin, carbenicillin, and related antibiotics
   1240..1828    +  rep_origin     ori: high-copy-number ColE1/pMB1/pBR322/pUC origin of replication
   2014..2153    -  misc_feature   bom: basis of mobility region from pBR322
   2255..2446    -  CDS            rop: Rop protein, which maintains plasmids at low copy number; rop
   2463..2843    +  CDS            YPB1_ECOLX: Protein predicted: Swiss-Prot protein existence level 4. From Escherichia coli.
   3085..3709    -  CDS            TcR (fragment): tetracycline efflux protein; tet; confers resistance to tetracycline
   3724..3745    -  protein_bind   CAP binding site: CAP binding activates transcription in the presence of cAMP. E. coli catabolite activator protein
   3758..4840    -  CDS            lacI: lac repressor; lacI; The lac repressor binds to the lac operator to inhibit transcription in E. coli. This inhibition can be relieved by adding lactose or isopropyl-β-D-thiogalactopyranoside (IPTG).
   4841..4918    -  promoter       lacI promoter: lacI
   4926..5205    -  CDS            TcR (fragment): tetracycline efflux protein; tet; confers resistance to tetracycline
   5227..5245    +  promoter       T7 promoter: promoter for bacteriophage T7 RNA polymerase
   5246..5270    +  protein_bind   lac operator: The lac repressor binds to the lac operator to inhibit transcription in E. coli. This inhibition can be relieved by adding lactose or isopropyl-β-D-thiogalactopyranoside (IPTG). lac repressor encoded by lacI
   5285..5307    +  RBS            RBS: efficient ribosome binding site from bacteriophage T7 gene 10 (Olins and Rangwala, 1989)
   5303..5800    +  CDS            pagP (fragment): PAGP_ECOLI - Also known as crcA From Escherichia coli (strain K12).
   5811..5860    +  CDS            SET1 (fragment): solubility-enhancement tag derived from T7 phage gene 10B
   5868..5915    +  terminator     T7 terminator: transcription terminator for bacteriophage T7 RNA polymerase
   5938..6042    -  CDS            TcR (fragment): tetracycline efflux protein; tet; confers resistance to tetracycline
   6099..6122    -  promoter       tet promoter (fragment): E. coli promoter for tetracycline efflux protein gene
>Addgene plasmid #112125 | pPagP | addgene full sequence | sequence record 262706 | Addgene NGS Result
TTCTTGAAGACGAAAGGGCCTCGTGATACGCCTATTTTTATAGGTTAATGTCATGATAATAATGGTTTCT
TAGACGTCAGGTGGCACTTTTCGGGGAAATGTGCGCGGAACCCCTATTTGTTTATTTTTCTAAATACATT
CAAATATGTATCCGCTCATGAGACAATAACCCTGATAAATGCTTCAATAATATTGAAAAAGGAAGAGTAT
GAGTATTCAACATTTCCGTGTCGCCCTTATTCCCTTTTTTGCGGCATTTTGCCTTCCTGTTTTTGCTCAC
CCAGAAACGCTGGTGAAAGTAAAAGATGCTGAAGATCAGTTGGGTGCACGAGTGGGTTACATCGAACTGG
ATCTCAACAGCGGTAAGATCCTTGAGAGTTTTCGCCCCGAAGAACGTTTTCCAATGATGAGCACTTTTAA
AGTTCTGCTATGTGGCGCGGTATTATCCCGTGTTGACGCCGGGCAAGAGCAACTCGGTCGCCGCATGCAC
TATTCTCAGAATGACTTGGTTGAGTACTCACCAGTCACAGAAAAGCATCTTACGGATGGCATGACAGTAA
GAGAATTATGCAGTGCTGCCATAACCATGAGTGATAACACTGCGGCCAACTTACTTCTGACAACGATCGG
AGGACCGAAGGAGCTAACCGCTTTTTTGCACAACATGGGGGATCATGTAACTCGCCTTGATCGTTGGGAA
CCGGAGCTGAATGAAGCCATACCAAACGACGAGCGTGACACCACGATGCCTGCAGCAATGGCAACAACGT
TGCGCAAACTATTAACTGGCGAACTACTTACTCTAGCTTCCCGACAACAATTAATAGACTGGATGGAGGC
GGATAAAGTTGCAGGACCACTTCTGCGCTCGGCCCTTCCGGCTGGCTGGTTTATTGCTGATAAATCTGGA
GCCGGTGAGCGTGGGTCTCGCGGTATCATTGCAGCACTGGGGCCAGATGGTAAGCCCTCCCGTATCGTAG
TTATCTACACGACGGGGAGTCAGGCAACTATGGATGAACGAAATAGACAGATCGCTGAGATAGGTGCCTC
ACTGATTAAGCATTGGTAACTGTCAGACCAAGTTTACTCATATATACTTTAGATTGATTTAAAACTTCAT
TTTTAATTTAAAAGGATCTAGGTGAAGATCCTTTTTGATAATCTCATGACCAAAATCCCTTAACGTGAGT
TTTCGTTCCACTGAGCGTCAGACCCCGTAGAAAAGATCAAAGGATCTTCTTGAGATCCTTTTTTTCTGCG
CGTAATCTGCTGCTTGCAAACAAAAAAACCACCGCTACCAGCGGTGGTTTGTTTGCCGGATCAAGAGCTA
CCAACTCTTTTTCCGAAGGTAACTGGCTTCAGCAGAGCGCAGATACCAAATACTGTCCTTCTAGTGTAGC
CGTAGTTAGGCCACCACTTCAAGAACTCTGTAGCACCGCCTACATACCTCGCTCTGCTAATCCTGTTACC
AGTGGCTGCTGCCAGTGGCGATAAGTCGTGTCTTACCGGGTTGGACTCAAGACGATAGTTACCGGATAAG
GCGCAGCGGTCGGGCTGAACGGGGGGTTCGTGCACACAGCCCAGCTTGGAGCGAACGACCTACACCGAAC
TGAGATACCTACAGCGTGAGCTATGAGAAAGCGCCACGCTTCCCGAAGGGAGAAAGGCGGACAGGTATCC
GGTAAGCGGCAGGGTCGGAACAGGAGAGCGCACGAGGGAGCTTCCAGGGGGAAACGCCTGGTATCTTTAT
AGTCCTGTCGGGTTTCGCCACCTCTGACTTGAGCGTCGATTTTTGTGATGCTCGTCAGGGGGGCGGAGCC
TATGGAAAAACGCCAGCAACGCGGCCTTTTTACGGTTCCTGGCCTTTTGCTGGCCTTTTGCTCACATGTT
CTTTCCTGCGTTATCCCCTGATTCTGTGGATAACCGTATTACCGCCTTTGAGTGAGCTGATACCGCTCGC
CGCAGCCGAACGACCGAGCGCAGCGAGTCAGTGAGCGAGGAAGCGGAAGAGCGCCTGATGCGGTATTTTC
TCCTTACGCATCTGTGCGGTATTTCACACCGCAATGGTGCACTCTCAGTACAATCTGCTCTGATGCCGCA
TAGTTAAGCCAGTATACACTCCGCTATCGCTACGTGACTGGGTCATGGCTGCGCCCCGACACCCGCCAAC
ACCCGCTGACGCGCCCTGACGGGCTTGTCTGCTCCCGGCATCCGCTTACAGACAAGCTGTGACCGTCTCC
GGGAGCTGCATGTGTCAGAGGTTTTCACCGTCATCACCGAAACGCGCGAGGCAGCTGCGGTAAAGCTCAT
CAGCGTGGTCGTGAAGCGATTCACAGATGTCTGCCTGTTCATCCGCGTCCAGCTCGTTGAGTTTCTCCAG
AAGCGTTAATGTCTGGCTTCTGATAAAGCGGGCCATGTTAAGGGCGGTTTTTTCCTGTTTGGTCACTGAT
GCCTCCGTGTAAGGGGGATTTCTGTTCATGGGGGTAATGATACCGATGAAACGAGAGAGGATGCTCACGA
TACGGGTTACTGATGATGAACATGCCCGGTTACTGGAACGTTGTGAGGGTAAACAACTGGCGGTATGGAT
GCGGCGGGACCAGAGAAAAATCACTCAGGGTCAATGCCAGCGCTTCGTTAATACAGATGTAGGTGTTCCA
CAGGGTAGCCAGCAGCATCCTGCGATGCAGATCCGGAACATAATGGTGCAGGGCGCTGACTTCCGCGTTT
CCAGACTTTACGAAACACGGAAACCGAAGACCATTCATGTTGTTGCTCAGGTCGCAGACGTTTTGCAGCA
GCAGTCGCTTCACGTTCGCTCGCGTATCGGTGATTCATTCTGCTAACCAGTAAGGCAACCCCGCCAGCCT
AGCCGGGTCCTCAACGACAGGAGCACGATCATGCGCACCCGTGGCCAGGACCCAACGCTGCCCGAGATGC
GCCGCGTGCGGCTGCTGGAGATGGCGGACGCGATGGATATGTTCTGCCAAGGGTTGGTTTGCGCATTCAC
AGTTCTCCGCAAGAATTGATTGGCTCCAATTCTTGGAGTGGTGAATCCGTTAGCGAGGTGCCGCCGGCTT
CCATTCAGGTCGAGGTGGCCCGGCTCCATGCACCGCGACGCAACGCGGGGAGGCAGACAAGGTATAGGGC
GGCGCCTACAATCCATGCCAACCCGTTCCATGTGCTCGCCGAGGCGGCATAAATCGCCGTGACGATCAGC
GGTCCAATGATCGAAGTTAGGCTGGTAAGAGCCGCGAGCGATCCTTGAAGCTGTCCCTGATGGTCGTCAT
CTACCTGCCTGGACAGCATGGCCTGCAACGCGGGCATCCCGATGCCGCCGGAAGCGAGAAGAATCATAAT
GGGGAAGGCCATCCAGCCTCGCGTCGCGAACGCCAGCAAGACGTAGCCCAGCGCGTCGGCCGCCATGCCG
GCGATAATGGCCTGCTTCTCGCCGAAACGTTTGGTGGCGGGACCAGTGACGAAGGCTTGAGCGAGGGCGT
GCAAGATTCCGAATACCGCAAGCGACAGGCCGATCATCGTCGCGCTCCAGCGAAAGCGGTCCTCGCCGAA
AATGACCCAGAGCGCTGCCGGCACCTGTCCTACGAGTTGCATGATAAAGAAGACAGTCATAAGTGCGGCG
ACGATAGTCATGCCCCGCGCCCACCGGAAGGAGCTGACTGGGTTGAAGGCTCTCAAGGGCATCGGTCGAG
ATCCCGGTGCCTAATGAGTGAGCTAACTTACATTAATTGCGTTGCGCTCACTGCCCGCTTTCCAGTCGGG
AAACCTGTCGTGCCAGCTGCATTAATGAATCGGCCAACGCGCGGGGAGAGGCGGTTTGCGTATTGGGCGC
CAGGGTGGTTTTTCTTTTCACCAGTGAGACGGGCAACAGCTGATTGCCCTTCACCGCCTGGCCCTGAGAG
AGTTGCAGCAAGCGGTCCACGCTGGTTTGCCCCAGCAGGCGAAAATCCTGTTTGATGGTGGTTAACGGCG
GGATATAACATGAGCTGTCTTCGGTATCGTCGTATCCCACTACCGAGATATCCGCACCAACGCGCAGCCC
GGACTCGGTAATGGCGCGCATTGCGCCCAGCGCCATCTGATCGTTGGCAACCAGCATCGCAGTGGGAACG
ATGCCCTCATTCAGCATTTGCATGGTTTGTTGAAAACCGGACATGGCACTCCAGTCGCCTTCCCGTTCCG
CTATCGGCTGAATTTGATTGCGAGTGAGATATTTATGCCAGCCAGCCAGACGCAGACGCACCGAGACAGA
ACTTAATGGGCCCGCTAACAGCGCGATTTGCTGGTGACCCAATGCGACCAGATGCTCCACGCCCAGTCGC
GTACCGTCTTCATGGGAGAAAATAATACTGTTGATGGGTGTCTGGTCAGAGACATCAAGAAATAACGCCG
GAACATTAGTGCAGGCAGCTTCCACAGCAATGGCATCCTGGTCATCCAGCGGATAGTTAATGATCAGCCC
ACTGACGCGTTGCGCGAGAAGATTGTGCACCGCCGCTTTACAGGCTTCGACGCCGCTTCGTTCTACCATC
GACACCACCACGCTGGCACCCAGTTGATCGGCGCGAGATTTAATCGCCGCGACAATTTGCGACGGCGCGT
GCAGGGCCAGACTGGAGGTGGCAACGCCAATCAGCAACGACTGTTTGCCCGCCAGTTGTTGTGCCACGCG
GTTGGGAATGTAATTCAGCTCCGCCATCGCCGCTTCCACTTTTTCCCGCGTTTTCGCAGAAACGTGGCTG
GCCTGGTTCACCACGCGGGAAACGGTCTGATAAGAGACACCGGCATACTCTGCGACATCGTATAACGTTA
CTGGTTTCACATTCACCACCCTGAATTGACTCTCTTCCGGGCGCTATCATGCCATACCGCGAAAGGTTTT
GCGCCATTCGATGGTGTCCGGGATCTCGACGCTCTCCCTTATGCGACTCCTGCATTAGGAAGCAGCCCAG
TAGTAGGTTGAGGCCGTTGAGCACCGCCGCCGCAAGGAATGGTGCATGCAAGGAGATGGCGCCCAACAGT
CCCCCGGCCACGGGGCCTGCCACCATACCCACGCCGAAACAAGCGCTCATGAGCCCGAAGTGGCGAGCCC
GATCTTCCCCATCGGTGATGTCGGCGATATAGGCGCCAGCAACCGCACCTGTGGCGCCGGTGATGCCGGC
CACGATGCGTCCGGCGTAGAGGATCGAGATCTCGATCCCGCGAAATTAATACGACTCACTATAGGGGAAT
TGTGAGCGGATAACAATTCCCCTCTAGAAATAATTTTGTTTAACTTTAAGAAGGAGATATACATATGAAC
GCAGATGAGTGGATGACAACGTTTAGAGAAAATATTGCACAAACCTGGCAACAGCCTGAACATTATGATT
TATATATTCCTGCCATCACCTGGCATGCACGTTTCGCTTACGACAAAGAAAAAACCGATCGCTATAACGA
GCGACCGTGGGGTGGCGGTTTTGGCCTGTCGCGTTGGGATGAAAAAGGAAACTGGCATGGCCTGTATGCC
ATGGCATTTAAGGACTCGTGGAACAAATGGGAACCGATTGCCGGATACGGATGGGAAAGTACCTGGCGAC
CGCTGGCGGATGAAAATTTTCATTTAGGTCTGGGATTCACCGCTGGCGTAACGGCACGCGATAACTGGAA
TTACATCCCTCTCCCGGTTCTACTGCCATTGGCCTCCGTGGGTTATGGCCCAGTGACTTTTCAGATGACC
TACATTCCGGGTACCTACAACAATGGCAATGTGTACTTTGCCTGGATGCGCTTTCAGTTTTGAGGATCCG
GCTGCTAACAAAGCCCGAAAGGAAGCTGAGTTGGCTGCTGCCACCGCTGAGCAATAACTAGCATAACCCC
TTGGGGCCTCTAAACGGGTCTTTAGGGGTTTTTTGCTGAAAGGAGGAACTATATCCGGATATCCCGCAAG
AGGCCCGGCAGTACCGGCATAACCAAGCCTATGCCTACAGCATCCAGGGTGACGGTGCCGAGGATGACGA
TGAGCGCATTGTTAGATTTCATACACGGTGCCTGACTGCGTTAGCAATTTAACTGTGATAAACTACCGCA
TTAAAGCTAGCTTATCGATGATAAGCTGTCAAACATGAGAA
