>Addgene plasmid #112125 | pPagP | depositor partial sequence | sequence record 255687 | insert
AACGCAGATGAGTGGATGACAACGTTTAGAGAAAATATTGCACAAACCTGGCAACAGCCTGAACATTATG
ATTTATATATTCCTGCCATCACCTGGCATGCACGTTTCGCTTACGACAAAGAAAAAACCGATCGCTATAA
CGAGCGACCGTGGGGTGGCGGTTTTGGCCTGTCGCGTTGGGATGAAAAAGGAAACTGGCATGGCCTGTAT
GCCATGGCATTTAAGGACTCGTGGAACAAATGGGAACCGATTGCCGGATACGGATGGGAAAGTACCTGGC
GACCGCTGGCGGATGAAAATTTTCATTTAGGTCTGGGATTCACCGCTGGCGTAACGGCACGCGATAACTG
GAATTACATCCCTCTCCCGGTTCTACTGCCATTGGCCTCCGTGGGTTATGGCCCAGTGACTTTTCAGATG
ACCTACATTCCGGGTACCTACAACAATGGCAATGTGTACTTTGCCTGGATGCGCTTTCAGTTTTGA
